>Addgene plasmid #75790 | PLK5 gRNA (BRDN0001147846) | addgene full sequence | sequence record 184572 | Addgene Assembled Sequence
CCCGGGTGCAAAGATGGATAAAGTTTTAAACAGAGAGGAATCTTTGCAGCTAATGGACCTTCTAGGTCTT
GAAAGGAGTGGGAATTGGCTCCGGTGCCCGTCAGTGGGCAGAGCGCACATCGCCCACAGTCCCCGAGAAG
TTGGGGGGAGGGGTCGGCAATTGATCCGGTGCCTAGAGAAGGTGGCGCGGGGTAAACTGGGAAAGTGATG
TCGTGTACTGGCTCCGCCTTTTTCCCGAGGGTGGGGGAGAACCGTATATAAGTGCAGTAGTCGCCGTGAA
CGTTCTTTTTCGCAACGGGTTTGCCGCCAGAACACAGGTAAGTGCCGTGTGTGGTTCCCGCGGGCCTGGC
CTCTTTACGGGTTATGGCCCTTGCGTGCCTTGAATTACTTCCACCTGGCTGCAGTACGTGATTCTTGATC
CCGAGCTTCGGGTTGGAAGTGGGTGGGAGAGTTCGAGGCCTTGCGCTTAAGGAGCCCCTTCGCCTCGTGC
TTGAGTTGAGGCCTGGCCTGGGCGCTGGGGCCGCCGCGTGCGAATCTGGTGGCACCTTCGCGCCTGTCTC
GCTGCTTTCGATAAGTCTCTAGCCATTTAAAATTTTTGATGACCTGCTGCGACGCTTTTTTTCTGGCAAG
ATAGTCTTGTAAATGCGGGCCAAGATCTGCACACTGGTATTTCGGTTTTTGGGGCCGCGGGCGGCGACGG
GGCCCGTGCGTCCCAGCGCACATGTTCGGCGAGGCGGGGCCTGCGAGCGCGGCCACCGAGAATCGGACGG
GGGTAGTCTCAAGCTGGCCGGCCTGCTCTGGTGCCTGGCCTCGCGCCGCCGTGTATCGCCCCGCCCTGGG
CGGCAAGGCTGGCCCGGTCGGCACCAGTTGCGTGAGCGGAAAGATGGCCGCTTCCCGGCCCTGCTGCAGG
GAGCTCAAAATGGAGGACGCGGCGCTCGGGAGAGCGGGCGGGTGAGTCACCCACACAAAGGAAAAGGGCC
TTTCCGTCCTCAGCCGTCGCTTCATGTGACTCCACGGAGTACCGGGCGCCGTCCAGGCACCTCGATTAGT
TCTCGAGCTTTTGGAGTACGTCGTCTTTAGGTTGGGGGGAGGGGTTTTATGCGATGGAGTTTCCCCACAC
TGAGTGGGTGGAGACTGAAGTTAGGCCAGCTTGGCACTTGATGTAATTCTCCTTGGAATTTGCCCTTTTT
GAGTTTGGATCTTGGTTCATTCTCAAGCCTCAGACAGTGGTTCAAAGTTTTTTTCTTCCATTTCAGGTGT
CGTGACGTACGGCCACCATGACCGAGTACAAGCCCACGGTGCGCCTCGCCACCCGCGACGACGTCCCCAG
GGCCGTACGCACCCTCGCCGCCGCGTTCGCCGACTACCCCGCCACGCGCCACACCGTCGATCCGGACCGC
CACATCGAGCGGGTCACCGAGCTGCAAGAACTCTTCCTCACGCGCGTCGGGCTCGACATCGGCAAGGTGT
GGGTCGCGGACGACGGCGCCGCCGTGGCGGTCTGGACCACGCCGGAGAGCGTCGAAGCGGGGGCGGTGTT
CGCCGAGATCGGCCCGCGCATGGCCGAGTTGAGCGGTTCCCGGCTGGCCGCGCAGCAACAGATGGAAGGC
CTCCTGGCGCCGCACCGGCCCAAGGAGCCCGCGTGGTTCCTGGCCACCGTCGGAGTCTCGCCCGACCACC
AGGGCAAGGGTCTGGGCAGCGCCGTCGTGCTCCCCGGAGTGGAGGCGGCCGAGCGCGCCGGGGTGCCCGC
CTTCCTGGAGACCTCCGCGCCCCGCAACCTCCCCTTCTACGAGCGGCTCGGCTTCACCGTCACCGCCGAC
GTCGAGGTGCCCGAAGGACCGCGCACCTGGTGCATGACCCGCAAGCCCGGTGCCTGAACGCGTTAAGTCG
ACAATCAACCTCTGGATTACAAAATTTGTGAAAGATTGACTGGTATTCTTAACTATGTTGCTCCTTTTAC
GCTATGTGGATACGCTGCTTTAATGCCTTTGTATCATGCTATTGCTTCCCGTATGGCTTTCATTTTCTCC
TCCTTGTATAAATCCTGGTTGCTGTCTCTTTATGAGGAGTTGTGGCCCGTTGTCAGGCAACGTGGCGTGG
TGTGCACTGTGTTTGCTGACGCAACCCCCACTGGTTGGGGCATTGCCACCACCTGTCAGCTCCTTTCCGG
GACTTTCGCTTTCCCCCTCCCTATTGCCACGGCGGAACTCATCGCCGCCTGCCTTGCCCGCTGCTGGACA
GGGGCTCGGCTGTTGGGCACTGACAATTCCGTGGTGTTGTCGGGGAAATCATCGTCCTTTCCTTGGCTGC
TCGCCTGTGTTGCCACCTGGATTCTGCGCGGGACGTCCTTCTGCTACGTCCCTTCGGCCCTCAATCCAGC
GGACCTTCCTTCCCGCGGCCTGCTGCCGGCTCTGCGGCCTCTTCCGCGTCTTCGCCTTCGCCCTCAGACG
AGTCGGATCTCCCTTTGGGCCGCCTCCCCGCGTCGACTTTAAGACCAATGACTTACAAGGCAGCTGTAGA
TCTTAGCCACTTTTTAAAAGAAAAGGGGGGACTGGAAGGGCTAATTCACTCCCAACGAAGACAAGATCTG
CTTTTTGCTTGTACTGGGTCTCTCTGGTTAGACCAGATCTGAGCCTGGGAGCTCTCTGGCTAACTAGGGA
ACCCACTGCTTAAGCCTCAATAAAGCTTGCCTTGAGTGCTTCAAGTAGTGTGTGCCCGTCTGTTGTGTGA
CTCTGGTAACTAGAGATCCCTCAGACCCTTTTAGTCAGTGTGGAAAATCTCTAGCAGTACGTATAGTAGT
TCATGTCATCTTATTATTCAGTATTTATAACTTGCAAAGAAATGAATATCAGAGAGTGAGAGGAACTTGT
TTATTGCAGCTTATAATGGTTACAAATAAAGCAATAGCATCACAAATTTCACAAATAAAGCATTTTTTTC
ACTGCATTCTAGTTGTGGTTTGTCCAAACTCATCAATGTATCTTATCATGTCTGGCTCTAGCTATCCCGC
CCCTAACTCCGCCCATCCCGCCCCTAACTCCGCCCAGTTCCGCCCATTCTCCGCCCCATGGCTGACTAAT
TTTTTTTATTTATGCAGAGGCCGAGGCCGCCTCGGCCTCTGAGCTATTCCAGAAGTAGTGAGGAGGCTTT
TTTGGAGGCCTAGGGACGTACCCAATTCGCCCTATAGTGAGTCGTATTACGCGCGCTCACTGGCCGTCGT
TTTACAACGTCGTGACTGGGAAAACCCTGGCGTTACCCAACTTAATCGCCTTGCAGCACATCCCCCTTTC
GCCAGCTGGCGTAATAGCGAAGAGGCCCGCACCGATCGCCCTTCCCAACAGTTGCGCAGCCTGAATGGCG
AATGGG
[124 nt withheld, positions 3367-3490]
C
[91 nt withheld, positions 3492-3582]
A
[49 nt withheld, positions 3584-3632]
CCTTTGACGTTGGAGTCCACGTTCTTT
[37 nt withheld, positions 3660-3696]
ACCCTATCTCGGTCTATTCTTTTGATTTATAAGGGATTTTGCCGATTTCGGCCTATTGGTTAAAAAATGA
GCTGATTTAACAAAAATTTAACGCGAATTTTAACAAAATATTAACGCTTACAATTTAGGTGGCACTTTTC
GGGGAAATGTGCGCGGAACCCCTATTTGTTTATTTTTCTAAATACATTCAAATATGTATCCGCTCATGAG
ACAATAACCCTGATAAATGCTTCAATAATATTGAAAAAGGAAGAGTATGAGTATTCAACATTTCCGTGTC
GCCCTTATTCCCTTTTTTGCGGCATTTTGCCTTCCTGTTTTTGCTCACCCAGAAACGCTGGTGAAAGTAA
AAGATGCTGAAGATCAGTTGGGTGCACGAGTGGGTTACATCGAACTGGATCTCAACAGCGGTAAGATCCT
TGAGAGTTTTCGCCCCGAAGAACGTTTTCCAATGATGAGCACTTTTAAAGTTCTGCTATGTGGCGCGGTA
TTATCCCGTATTGACGCCGGGCAAGAGCAACTCGGTCGCCGCATACACTATTCTCAGAATGACTTGGTTG
AGTACTCACCAGTCACAGAAAAGCATCTTACGGATGGCATGACAGTAAGAGAATTATGCAGTGCTGCCAT
AACCATGAGTGATAACACTGCGGCCAACTTACTTCTGACAACGATCGGAGGACCGAAGGAGCTAACCGCT
TTTTTGCACAACATGGGGGATCATGTAACTCGCCTTGATCGTTGGGAACCGGAGCTGAATGAAGCCATAC
CAAACGACGAGCGTGACACCACGATGCCTGTAGCAATGGCAACAACGTTGCGCAAACTATTAACTGGCGA
ACTACTTACTCTAGCTTCCCGGCAACAATTAATAGACTGGATGGAGGCGGATAAAGTTGCAGGACCACTT
CTGCGCTCGGCCCTTCCGGCTGGCTGGTTTATTGCTGATAAATCTGGAGCCGGTGAGCGTGGGTCTCGCG
GTATCATTGCAGCACTGGGGCCAGATGGTAAGCCCTCCCGTATCGTAGTTATCTACACGACGGGGAGTCA
GGCAACTATGGATGAACGAAATAGACAGATCGCTGAGATAGGTGCCTCACTGATTAAGCATTGGTAACTG
TCAGACCAAGTTTACTCATATATACTTTAGATTGATTTAAAACTTCATTTTTAATTTAAAAGGATCTAGG
TGAAGATCCTTTTTGATAATCTCATGACCAAAATCCCTTAACGTGAGTTTTCGTTCCACTGAGCGTCAGA
CCCCGTAGAAAAGATCAAAGGATCTTCTTGAGATCCTTTTTTTCTGCGCGTAATCTGCTGCTTGCAAACA
AAAAAACCACCGCTACCAGCGGTGGTTTGTTTGCCGGATCAAGAGCTACCAACTCTTTTTCCGAAGGTAA
CTGGCTTCAGCAGAGCGCAGATACCAAATACTGTTCTTCTAGTGTAGCCGTAGTTAGGCCACCACTTCAA
GAACTCTGTAGCACCGCCTACATACCTCGCTCTGCTAATCCTGTTACCAGTGGCTGCTGCCAGTGGCGAT
AAGTCGTGTCTTACCGGGTTGGACTCAAGACGATAGTTACCGGATAAGGCGCAGCGGTCGGGCTGAACGG
GGGGTTCGTGCACACAGCCCAGCTTGGAGCGAACGACCTACACCGAACTGAGATACCTACAGCGTGAGCT
ATGAGAAAGCGCCACGCTTCCCGAAGGGAGAAAGGCGGACAGGTATCCGGTAAGCGGCAGGGTCGGAACA
GGAGAGCGCACGAGGGAGCTTCCAGGGGGAAACGCCTGGTATCTTTATAGTCCTGTCGGGTTTCGCCACC
TCTGACTTGAGCGTCGATTTTTGTGATGCTCGTCAGGGGGGCGGAGCCTATGGAAAAACGCCAGCAACGC
GGCCTTTTTACGGTTCCTGGCCTTTTGCTGGCCTTTTGCTCACATGTTCTTTCCTGCGTTATCCCCTGAT
TCTGTGGATAACCGTATTACCGCCTTTGAGTGAGCTGATACCGCTCGCCGCAGCCGAACGACCGAGCGCA
GCGAGTCAGTGAGCGAGGAAGCGGAAGAGCGCCCAATACGCAAACCGCCTCTCCCCGCGCGTTGGCCGAT
TCATTAATGCAGCTGGCACGACAGGTTTCCCGACTGGAAAGCGGGCAGTGAGCGCAACGCAATTAATGTG
AGTTAGCTCACTCATTAGGCACCCCAGGCTTTACACTTTATGCTTCCGGCTCGTATGTTGTGTGGAATTG
TGAGCGGATAACAATTTCACACAGGAAACAGCTATGACCATGATTACGCCAAGCGCGCAATTAACCCTCA
CTAAAGGGAACAAAAGCTGGAGCTGCAAGCTTAATGTAGTCTTATGCAATACTCTTGTAGTCTTGCAACA
TGGTAACGATGAGTTAGCAACATGCCTTACAAGGAGAGAAAAAGCACCGTGCATGCCGATTGGTGGAAGT
AAGGTGGTACGATCGTGCCTTATTAGGAAGGCAACAGACGGGTCTGACATGGATTGGACGAACCACTGAA
TTGCCGCATTGCAGAGATATTGTATTTAAGTGCCTAGCTCGATACATAAACGGGTCTCTCTGGTTAGACC
AGATCTGAGCCTGGGAGCTCTCTGGCTAACTAGGGAACCCACTGCTTAAGCCTCAATAAAGCTTGCCTTG
AGTGCTTCAAGTAGTGTGTGCCCGTCTGTTGTGTGACTCTGGTAACTAGAGATCCCTCAGACCCTTTTAG
TCAGTGTGGAAAATCTCTAGCAGTGGCGCCCGAACAGGGACTTGAAAGCGAAAGGGAAACCAGAGGAGCT
CTCTCGACGCAGGACTCGGCTTGCTGAAGCGCGCACGGCAAGAGGCGAGGGGCGGCGACTGGTGAGTACG
CCAAAAATTTTGACTAGCGGAGGCTAGAAGGAGAGAGATGGGTGCGAGAGCGTCAGTATTAAGCGGGGGA
GAATTAGATCGCGATGGGAAAAAATTCGGTTAAGGCCAGGGGGAAAGAAAAAATATAAATTAAAACATAT
AGTATGGGCAAGCAGGGAGCTAGAACGATTCGCAGTTAATCCTGGCCTGTTAGAAACATCAGAAGGCTGT
AGACAAATACTGGGACAGCTACAACCATCCCTTCAGACAGGATCAGAAGAACTTAGATCATTATATAATA
CAGTAGCAACCCTCTATTGTGTGCATCAAAGGATAGAGATAAAAGACACCAAGGAAGCTTTAGACAAGAT
AGAGGAAGAGCAAAACAAAAGTAAGACCACCGCACAGCAAGCGGCCGCTGATCTTCAGACCTGGAGGAGG
AGATATGAGGGACAATTGGAGAAGTGAATTATATAAATATAAAGTAGTAAAAATTGAACCATTAGGAGTA
GCACCCACCAAGGCAAAGAGAAGAGTGGTGCAGAGAGAAAAAAGAGCAGTGGGAATAGGAGCTTTGTTCC
TTGGGTTCTTGGGAGCAGCAGGAAGCACTATGGGCGCAGCGTCAATGACGCTGACGGTACAGGCCAGACA
ATTATTGTCTGGTATAGTGCAGCAGCAGAACAATTTGCTGAGGGCTATTGAGGCGCAACAGCATCTGTTG
CAACTCACAGTCTGGGGCATCAAGCAGCTCCAGGCAAGAATCCTGGCTGTGGAAAGATACCTAAAGGATC
AACAGCTCCTGGGGATTTGGGGTTGCTCTGGAAAACTCATTTGCACCACTGCTGTGCCTTGGAATGCTAG
TTGGAGTAATAAATCTCTGGAACAGATTTGGAATCACACGACCTGGATGGAGTGGGACAGAGAAATTAAC
AATTACACAAGCTTAATACACTCCTTAATTGAAGAATCGCAAAACCAGCAAGAAAAGAATGAACAAGAAT
TATTGGAATTAGATAAATGGGCAAGTTTGTGGAATTGGTTTAACATAACAAATTGGCTGTGGTATATAAA
ATTATTCATAATGATAGTAGGAGGCTTGGTAGGTTTAAGAATAGTTTTTGCTGTACTTTCTATAGTGAAT
AGAGTTAGGCAGGGATATTCACCATTATCGTTTCAGACCCACCTCCCAACCCCGAGGGGACCCAGAGAGG
GCCTATTTCCCATGATTCCTTCATATTTGCATATACGATACAAGGCTGTTAGAGAGATAATTAGAATTAA
TTTGACTGTAAACACAAAGATATTAGTACAAAATACGTGACGTAGAAAGTAATAATTTCTTGGGTAGTTT
GCAGTTTTAAAATTATGTTTTAAAATGGACTATCATATGCTTACCGTAACTTGAAAGTATTTCGATTTCT
TGGCTTTATATATCTTGTGGAAAGGACGAAACACCGCCATCCACCTGGTCGCACAAGTTTTAGAGCTAGA
AATAGCAAGTTAAAATAAGGCTAGTCCGTTATCAACTTGAAAAAGTGGCACCGAGTCGGTGCTTTTTTAA
GCTTGGCGTAACTAGATCTTGAGACAAATGGCAGTATTCATCCACAATTTTAAAAGAAAAGGGGGGATTG
GGGGGTACAGTGCAGGGGAAAGAATAGTAGACATAATAGCAACAGACATACAAACTAAAGAATTACAAAA
ACAAATTACAAAAATTCAAAATTTTCGGGTTTATTACAGGGACAGCAGAGATCCACTTTGGCGCCGGCTC
GAGGGGG
Features (pLannotate 1.2.2; 29 found; start..end, strand, type, name):
     14..80      +  CDS            small t antigen (fragment): SV40 (simian virus 40) small t antigen
    106..317     +  promoter       EF-1α core promoter: core promoter for human elongation factor EF-1α
    318..1256    +  intron         EF-1α intron A: intron upstream of the start codon of human EF-1α
   1278..1877    +  CDS            PuroR (fragment): puromycin N-acetyltransferase; pac from Streptomyces; confers resistance to puromycin
   1893..2481    +  misc_feature   WPRE: woodchuck hepatitis virus posttranscriptional regulatory element
   2532..2551    +  misc_feature   cPPT/CTS (fragment): central polypurine tract and central termination sequence of HIV-1
   2553..2786    +  LTR            3' LTR (ΔU3): self-inactivating 3' long terminal repeat (LTR) from HIV-1
   2864..2985    +  polyA_signal   SV40 poly(A) signal: SV40 polyadenylation signal
   3025..3160    +  rep_origin     SV40 ori: SV40 origin of replication
   3181..3199    -  promoter       T7 promoter: promoter for bacteriophage T7 RNA polymerase
   3207..3362    +  CDS            lacZα (fragment): LacZα fragment of β-galactosidase; lacZ fragment
   3367..3795    +  rep_origin     f1 ori (sequence partly withheld): f1 bacteriophage origin of replication; arrow indicates direction of (+) strand synthesis
   3848..3952    +  promoter       AmpR promoter: bla
   3953..4813    +  CDS            AmpR: β-lactamase; bla; confers resistance to ampicillin, carbenicillin, and related antibiotics
   4984..5572    +  rep_origin     ori: high-copy-number ColE1/pMB1/pBR322/pUC origin of replication
   5755..5847    +  CDS            lacI (fragment): lac repressor; lacI; The lac repressor binds to the lac operator to inhibit transcription in E. coli. This inhibition can be relieved by adding lactose or isopropyl-β-D-thiogalactopyranoside (IPTG).
   5860..5881    +  protein_bind   CAP binding site: CAP binding activates transcription in the presence of cAMP. E. coli catabolite activator protein
   5896..5926    +  promoter       lac promoter: promoter for the E. coli lac operon
   5934..5950    +  protein_bind   lac operator: The lac repressor binds to the lac operator to inhibit transcription in E. coli. This inhibition can be relieved by adding lactose or isopropyl-β-D-thiogalactopyranoside (IPTG). lac repressor encoded by lacI
   5995..6013    +  promoter       T3 promoter: promoter for bacteriophage T3 RNA polymerase
   6041..6267    +  promoter       RSV promoter: Rous sarcoma virus enhancer/promoter
   6268..6448    +  LTR            5' LTR (truncated): truncated 5' long terminal repeat (LTR) from HIV-1
   6495..6620    +  misc_feature   HIV-1 Ψ: packaging signal of human immunodeficiency virus type 1
   6604..6967    +  CDS            HIV-1 gag (fragment): gag protein from human immunodeficiency virus 1; gag
   7113..7346    +  misc_feature   RRE: The Rev response element (RRE) of HIV-1 allows for Rev-dependent mRNA export from the nucleus to the cytoplasm.
   7723..7749    +  CDS            Rev (fragment): human immunodeficiency virus 1 (HIV-1) Rev protein; rev; enhances nuclear export of unspliced and incompletely spliced viral mRNAs
   7753..7993    +  promoter       U6 promoter: RNA polymerase III promoter for human U6 snRNA
   8023..8098    +  misc_RNA       gRNA scaffold: guide RNA scaffold for the Streptococcus pyogenes CRISPR/Cas9 system
   8154..8271    +  misc_feature   cPPT/CTS: central polypurine tract and central termination sequence of HIV-1
