[The description below was written by a language model from this plasmid's Addgene catalogue record and pLannotate feature annotations shown in this document.]
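Description:
PLK5 gRNA (BRDN0001147846) is a third-generation lentiviral CRISPR guide plasmid built on the lentiGuide-Puro backbone, carrying a single guide RNA directed against human PLK5 (designed against the reference transcript NM_001243079.1). It is one clone from a set of guides covering the human kinome. In bacteria it is maintained at high copy through a ColE1/pUC-type origin and selected with ampicillin via the β-lactamase gene. An f1 origin and remnants of lac and T7/T3 promoter elements from the cloning backbone are also annotated, along with an SV40 origin and poly(A) signal outside the viral region.

The transfer cassette is framed by an RSV promoter fused to a truncated HIV-1 5' LTR and a self-inactivating ΔU3 3' LTR. This arrangement makes genomic RNA production Tat-independent and disables LTR promoter activity after integration. Between the LTRs lie the Ψ packaging signal with adjoining gag sequence, the Rev response element for nuclear export of the unspliced genome, and a cPPT/CTS that aids nuclear import. The payload has two units. A human U6 RNA polymerase III promoter drives the PLK5-specific spacer fused to the Streptococcus pyogenes gRNA scaffold. An EF-1α core promoter with its intron A drives puromycin N-acetyltransferase, followed by a WPRE to enhance expression, so transduced mammalian cells can be selected with puromycin.

The plasmid does not encode Cas9, so it is meant to be used with a separate Cas9 lentiviral vector or in cells that already express Cas9, typically for knockout of PLK5.
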