Addgene plasmid #75790: PLK5 gRNA (BRDN0001147846)
Purpose: 3rd generation lentiviral gRNA plasmid targeting human PLK5
Depositing lab: John Doench & David Root. Depositing organization: Broad Institute. Publication: Optimized sgRNA design to maximize activity and minimize off-target effects of CRISPR-Cas9. Doench JG, Fusi N, Sullender M, Hegde M, Vaimberg EW, Donovan KF, Smith I, Tothova Z, Wilen C, Orchard R, Virgin HW, Listgarten J, Root DE. Nat Biotechnol. 2016 Jan 18. doi: 10.1038/nbt.3437. PubMed 26780180.
Backbone
  Vector backbone: lentiGuide-Puro
  Backbone manufacturer: Zhang Lab (Addgene plasmid # 52963)
  Vector type: Mammalian Expression, Lentiviral, CRISPR
  Selectable markers: Puromycin
Growth in bacteria
  Bacterial resistance: Ampicillin, 100 μg/mL
  Growth temperature: 37°C
  Growth strain: DH5alpha
  Copy number: High Copy
Gene/Insert
  Gene/Insert name: PLK5 (alt names: PLK5; NM_001243079.1)
  gRNA/shRNA sequence: CCATCCACCTGGTCGCACAA
  Species: H. sapiens (human)
  Entrez Gene: PLK5 (a.k.a. PLK-5, PLK5P, SgK384ps)
  Promoter: hU6
  Cloning method: Unknown
  Sequencing primers: 5′ U6-F; 3′ pS2-R
Terms and licenses: Academic/Nonprofit Terms; Industry Terms: Not Available to Industry
Depositor comments: The gRNA was designed to target the following Genbank reference sequence(s): NM_001243079.1. Note that this plasmid does NOT contain Cas9. It should be used in conjunction with lentiCas9-Blast (Addgene #52962) or otherwise with cell lines already expressing Cas9. Browse the full kinome gRNA library at http://www.addgene.org/pooled-library/broadgpp-human-kinome/ or visit http://www.broadinstitute.org/rnai/public/ for detailed protocols and information.
How to cite: PLK5 gRNA (BRDN0001147846) was a gift from John Doench & David Root (Addgene plasmid # 75790 ; http://n2t.net/addgene:75790 ; RRID:Addgene_75790)
