>Addgene plasmid #75790 | PLK5 gRNA (BRDN0001147846) | depositor partial sequence | sequence record 143250 | Target Sequence
CCATCCACCTGGTCGCACAA
