>Addgene plasmid #75790 | PLK5 gRNA (BRDN0001147846) | addgene partial sequence | sequence record 184571 | hU6-F
GTGACGTAGAAAGTAATAATTTCTTGGGTAGTTTGCAGTTTTAAAATTATGTTTTAAAATGGACTATCAT
ATGCTTACCGTAACTTGAAAGTATTTCGATTTCTTGGCTTTATATATCTTGTGGAAAGGACGAAACACCG
CCATCCACCTGGTCGCACAAGTTTTAGAGCTAGAAATAGCAAGTTAAAATAAGGCTAGTCCGTTATCAAC
TTGAAAAAGTGGCACCGAGTCGGTGCTTTTTTAAGCTTGGCGTAACTAGATCTTGAGACAAATGGCAGTA
TTCATCCACAATTTTAAAAGAAAAGGGGGGATTGGGGGGTACAGTGCAGGGGAAAGAATAGTAGACATAA
TAGCAACAGACATACAAACTAAAGAATTACAAAAACAAATTACAAAAATTCAAAATTTTCGGGTTTATTA
CAGGGACAGCAGAGATCCACTTTGGCGCCGGCTCGAGGGGGCCCGGGTGCAAAGATGGATAAAGTTTTAA
ACAGAGAGGAATCTTTGCAGCTAATGGACCTTCTAGGTCTTGAAAGGAGTGGGAATTGGCTCCGGTGCCC
GTCAGTGGGC
